Addgene plasmid #65394: GFP-SP140
Purpose: GFP-tagged BRD protein, which can be used to be expressed in mammalian cells.
Depositing lab: Kyle Miller. Depositing organization: University of Texas at Austin. Publication: Screen identifies bromodomain protein ZMYND8 in chromatin recognition of transcription-associated DNA damage that promotes homologous recombination. Gong F, Chiu LY, Cox B, Aymard F, Clouaire T, Leung JW, Cammarata M, Perez M, Agarwal P, Brodbelt JS, Legube G, Miller KM. Genes Dev. 2015 Jan 15;29(2):197-211. doi: 10.1101/gad.252189.114. PubMed 25593309.
Backbone
  Vector backbone: pJTI-R4-DEST-CMV-N-EmGFP
  Backbone manufacturer: invitrogen
  Backbone size w/o insert (bp): 5692
  Vector type: Mammalian Expression
  Selectable markers: Blasticidin
Growth in bacteria
  Bacterial resistance: Ampicillin, 100 μg/mL
  Growth temperature: 37°C
  Growth strain: DH5alpha
  Copy number: High Copy
Gene/Insert
  Gene/Insert name: SP140
  Species: H. sapiens (human)
  Insert size (bp): 2520
  Mutation: none
  Entrez Gene: SP140 (a.k.a. LYSP100, LYSP100-A, LYSP100-B)
  Promoter: CMV
  Tag / fusion protein: EmGFP (N terminal on backbone); V5 (C terminal on backbone)
  Cloning method: Gateway Cloning
  Sequencing primers: 5′ EGFP_C_primer; 3′ TK polyA reverse primer
Terms and licenses: Academic/Nonprofit Terms; Industry Terms: Not Available to Industry
Depositor comments: Gene Source: Harvard PlasmID HsCD00347023
How to cite: GFP-SP140 was a gift from Kyle Miller (Addgene plasmid # 65394 ; http://n2t.net/addgene:65394 ; RRID:Addgene_65394)
