[The description below was written by a language model from this plasmid's Addgene catalogue record.]
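Description:
GFP-SP140 is a mammalian expression plasmid built on the Invitrogen pJTI-R4-DEST-CMV-N-EmGFP Gateway destination backbone (about 5.7 kb without insert). It is maintained in E. coli as a high-copy plasmid under ampicillin selection, and the record lists blasticidin as the selectable marker for mammalian cells. No feature table is provided, so details such as the bacterial origin of replication or the exact arrangement of the marker cassette are not stated. The name of the 3′ sequencing primer suggests that a TK polyadenylation signal lies downstream of the insert.

The payload is the unmutated human SP140 coding sequence (about 2.5 kb; also known as LYSP100), introduced by Gateway recombination from an entry clone obtained from an external clone repository. SP140 is a bromodomain-containing protein. Expression is driven by the CMV promoter, a strong constitutive promoter in most mammalian cell lines. The backbone supplies Emerald GFP fused at the N terminus. It also supplies a V5 epitope at the C terminus, although the record does not say whether the insert's stop codon was removed to allow read-through into that tag.

The stated purpose is to express a GFP-tagged bromodomain protein in mammalian cells. The plasmid is associated with a screen of bromodomain proteins for roles in chromatin recognition of DNA damage. This points to use in live-cell or fixed-cell fluorescence imaging of SP140 localisation, as well as detection or pull-down through the GFP tag.
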