>Addgene plasmid #65394 | GFP-SP140 | addgene partial sequence | sequence record 112083 | EGFP-C 5'-CATGGTCCTGCTGGAGTTCGTG-3'
CTCGAGCCCATCAACAAGTTTGTACAAAAAAGCAGGCTTCGAAGGAGATAGAACCAATTCTCTAAGGAAA
TACTTAACCATGGTCGACTGGATCCTTATGGCCCAGCAGGGCCAGCAGGGGCAGATGGCAAGTGGAGACA
GCAATCTCAACTTCAGGATGGTCGCAGAGATCCAGAACGTAGAGGGTCAGAACCTGCAGGAGCAGGTTTG
CCCTGAGCCCATTTTCAGGTTCTTCAGAGAAAACAAGGTGGAGATTGCAAGTGCAATAACAAGGCCATTT
CCTTTCCTTATGGGCCTCCGAGACCGCTCCTTCATCTCCGAGCAGATGTATGAACATTTTCAAGAAGCTT
TTAGAAACCTGGTCCCAGTGACAAGAGTGATGTATTGTGTACTCAGTGAACTGGAGAAGACATTTGGCTG
GTCACATCTGGAAGCATTGTTCAGCAGGATTAACCTGATGGCCTATCCTGATTTAAACGAGATTTACAGA
AGCTTCCAGAATGTATGCTATGAACACTCACCTCTCCAAATGAATAATGTAAACGATTTAGAAGATAGAC
CCAGATTACTACCATATGGTAAACAAGAGAACAGCAATGCCTGTCATGAAATGGATGATATAGCAGTGCC
TCAGGAAGCCTTGAGCTCCTCGCCAAGGTGTGAGCCAGGTTTCTCTTCAGAGTCTTGTGAGCAGTTAGCT
CTCCCAAAGGCTGGTGGAGGAGATGCTGAAGATGCA
