>Addgene plasmid #65394 | GFP-SP140 | addgene partial sequence | sequence record 112084 | TK-pA-R 5'-ttgtctccttccgtgtttca-3'
TACGCGTAGAATCGAGACCGAGGAGAGGGTTAGGGATAGGCTTCCCGTTATCAACCACTTTGTACAAGAA
AGCTGGGTCTAGATATCTCGAGTGCGGCCGCGAATTCAAATTGTTCCCATTTGTTTCCTGAATAGCAAAC
ACTTCCTTGAAATTCTTCTCAAACTCAGCCTCCAGTCTAAATCCCATTTGGCCAAAATCCTTGTACTTGT
AAGAGGCCCTGTGGTTCTGGAAGATGAGGCGCATGTCTTGTACAAACCCCTCCACTTGGGGGTAACCGTG
CTCATTCAGCCTTTTCTTGATTTTATCCAACCACATGGGCTCCTTCAGGCCTTGACACGCCTCTCTAATA
TAATAATAGTATGGAATCTTGGCAAAAAAGGAGCTCTCAGAACAGCAATAGACTTTCAAGAGGAGGAACT
CACATTTCAACTGTTCCTCAGGACACATCTGCCTCTCCAGGACCTCAGATTCCTGACAACACTGTTGGCT
TCCCGGAGACTCCTTCATCCTGCAGAAGATGCAATTCCACGGGGTCCTCTCAGCTTCCACAGGCGGGATG
TGACAGTCCTCATGGAAGACTCTTGAACAAGTGTCGCAACAGAACAGCTCCCCTCCGTCCCGGCACACCT
CACACTCATCCAGGTTTCTCATACAA
